>Addgene plasmid #104475 | pBluescriptKS(-)-FRB | addgene full sequence | sequence record 201580 | Addgene NGS Result
TAATGTGAGTTAGCTCACTCATTAGGCACCCCAGGCTTTACACTTTATGCTTCCGGCTCGTATGTTGTGT
GGAATTGTGAGCGGATAACAATTTCACACAGGAAACAGCTATGACCATGATTACGCCAAGCTCGAAATTA
ACCCTCACTAAAGGGAACAAAAGCTGGTACCGGGCCCCCCCTCGAGGTCGACGGTATCGATAAGCTTGAT
ATCGAATTCCTGCAGCCCGGGGGATCCAGGTTCCTCTGGGTCTTCCGGTTCCTCAGGGTCGTCGGCCACC
ATGGCTTCTAGAATCCTCTGGCATGAGATGTGGCATGAAGGCCTGGAAGAGGCATCTCGTTTGTACTTTG
GGGAAAGGAACGTGAAAGGCATGTTTGAGGTGCTGGAGCCCTTGCATGCTATGATGGAACGGGGCCCCCA
GACTCTGAAGGAAACATCCTTTAATCAGGCCTATGGTCGAGATTTAATGGAGGCCCAAGAGTGGTGCAGG
AAGTACATGAAATCAGGGAATGTCAAGGACCTCACCCAAGCCTGGGACCTCTATTATCATGTGTTCCGAC
GAATCTCAAAGACTAGTTATCCGTACGACGTACCAGACTACGCATAAAGCGGCCGCCACCGCGGTGGAGC
TCCAATTCGCCCTATAGTGAGTCGTATTACAATTCACTGGCCGTCGTTTTACAACGTCGTGACTGGGAAA
ACCCTGGCGTTACCCAACTTAATCGCCTTGCAGCACATCCCCCTTTCGCCAGCTGGCGTAATAGCGAAGA
GGCCCGCACCGATCGCCCTTCCCAACAGTTGCGCAGCCTGAATGGCGAATGGAAATTGTAAGCGTTAATA
TTTTGTTAAAATTCGCGTTAAATTTTTGTTAAATCAGCTCATTTTTTAACCAATAGGCCGAAATCGGCAA
AATCCCTTATAAATCAAAAGAATAGACCGAGATAGGGT
[37 nt withheld, positions 949-985]
AAAGAACGTGGACTCCAACGTCAAAGG
[49 nt withheld, positions 1013-1061]
T
[91 nt withheld, positions 1063-1153]
G
[124 nt withheld, positions 1155-1278]
CAGGTGGCACTTTTCGGGGAAATGTGCGCGGAACCCCTATTTGTTTATTTTTCTAAATACATTCAAATAT
GTATCCGCTCATGAGACAATAACCCTGATAAATGCTTCAATAATATTGAAAAAGGAAGAGTATGAGTATT
CAACATTTCCGTGTCGCCCTTATTCCCTTTTTTGCGGCATTTTGCCTTCCTGTTTTTGCTCACCCAGAAA
CGCTGGTGAAAGTAAAAGATGCTGAAGATCAGTTGGGTGCACGAGTGGGTTACATCGAACTGGATCTCAA
CAGCGGTAAGATCCTTGAGAGTTTTCGCCCCGAAGAACGTTTTCCAATGATGAGCACTTTTAAAGTTCTG
CTATGTGGCGCGGTATTATCCCGTATTGACGCCGGGCAAGAGCAACTCGGTCGCCGCATACACTATTCTC
AGAATGACTTGGTTGAGTACTCACCAGTCACAGAAAAGCATCTTACGGATGGCATGACAGTAAGAGAATT
ATGCAGTGCTGCCATAACCATGAGTGATAACACTGCGGCCAACTTACTTCTGACAACGATCGGAGGACCG
AAGGAGCTAACCGCTTTTTTGCACAACATGGGGGATCATGTAACTCGCCTTGATCGTTGGGAACCGGAGC
TGAATGAAGCCATACCAAACGACGAGCGTGACACCACGATGCCTGTAGCAATGGCAACAACGTTGCGCAA
ACTATTAACTGGCGAACTACTTACTCTAGCTTCCCGGCAACAATTAATAGACTGGATGGAGGCGGATAAA
GTTGCAGGACCACTTCTGCGCTCGGCCCTTCCGGCTGGCTGGTTTATTGCTGATAAATCTGGAGCCGGTG
AGCGTGGGTCTCGCGGTATCATTGCAGCACTGGGGCCAGATGGTAAGCCCTCCCGTATCGTAGTTATCTA
CACGACGGGGAGTCAGGCAACTATGGATGAACGAAATAGACAGATCGCTGAGATAGGTGCCTCACTGATT
AAGCATTGGTAACTGTCAGACCAAGTTTACTCATATATACTTTAGATTGATTTAAAACTTCATTTTTAAT
TTAAAAGGATCTAGGTGAAGATCCTTTTTGATAATCTCATGACCAAAATCCCTTAACGTGAGTTTTCGTT
CCACTGAGCGTCAGACCCCGTAGAAAAGATCAAAGGATCTTCTTGAGATCCTTTTTTTCTGCGCGTAATC
TGCTGCTTGCAAACAAAAAAACCACCGCTACCAGCGGTGGTTTGTTTGCCGGATCAAGAGCTACCAACTC
TTTTTCCGAAGGTAACTGGCTTCAGCAGAGCGCAGATACCAAATACTGTTCTTCTAGTGTAGCCGTAGTT
AGGCCACCACTTCAAGAACTCTGTAGCACCGCCTACATACCTCGCTCTGCTAATCCTGTTACCAGTGGCT
GCTGCCAGTGGCGATAAGTCGTGTCTTACCGGGTTGGACTCAAGACGATAGTTACCGGATAAGGCGCAGC
GGTCGGGCTGAACGGGGGGTTCGTGCACACAGCCCAGCTTGGAGCGAACGACCTACACCGAACTGAGATA
CCTACAGCGTGAGCTATGAGAAAGCGCCACGCTTCCCGAAGGGAGAAAGGCGGACAGGTATCCGGTAAGC
GGCAGGGTCGGAACAGGAGAGCGCACGAGGGAGCTTCCAGGGGGAAACGCCTGGTATCTTTATAGTCCTG
TCGGGTTTCGCCACCTCTGACTTGAGCGTCGATTTTTGTGATGCTCGTCAGGGGGGCGGAGCCTATGGAA
AAACGCCAGCAACGCGGCCTTTTTACGGTTCCTGGCCTTTTGCTGGCCTTTTGCTCACATGTTCTTTCCT
GCGTTATCCCCTGATTCTGTGGATAACCGTATTACCGCCTTTGAGTGAGCTGATACCGCTCGCCGCAGCC
GAACGACCGAGCGCAGCGAGTCAGTGAGCGAGGAAGCGGAAGAGCGCCCAATACGCAAACCGCCTCTCCC
CGCGCGTTGGCCGATTCATTAATGCAGCTGGCACGACAGGTTTCCCGACTGGAAAGCGGGCAGTGAGCGC
AACGCAAT
Features (pLannotate 1.2.2; 14 found; start..end, strand, type, name):
      1..22      +  protein_bind   CAP binding site: CAP binding activates transcription in the presence of cAMP. E. coli catabolite activator protein
     37..67      +  promoter       lac promoter: promoter for the E. coli lac operon
     75..91      +  protein_bind   lac operator: The lac repressor binds to the lac operator to inhibit transcription in E. coli. This inhibition can be relieved by adding lactose or isopropyl-β-D-thiogalactopyranoside (IPTG). lac repressor encoded by lacI
    136..154     +  promoter       T3 promoter: promoter for bacteriophage T3 RNA polymerase
    166..238     -  misc_feature   MCS (fragment): pBluescript multiple cloning site
    293..571     +  CDS            FRB: FKBP-rapamycin binding domain of human FRAP
    608..632     -  misc_feature   MCS (fragment): pBluescript multiple cloning site
    641..659     -  promoter       T7 promoter: promoter for bacteriophage T7 RNA polymerase
    662..819     +  CDS            lacZα (fragment): LacZα fragment of β-galactosidase; lacZ fragment
    850..1278    -  rep_origin     f1 ori (sequence partly withheld): f1 bacteriophage origin of replication; arrow indicates direction of (+) strand synthesis
   1305..1409    +  promoter       AmpR promoter: bla
   1410..2270    +  CDS            AmpR: β-lactamase; bla; confers resistance to ampicillin, carbenicillin, and related antibiotics
   2441..3029    +  rep_origin     ori: high-copy-number ColE1/pMB1/pBR322/pUC origin of replication
   3212..3304    +  CDS            lacI (fragment): lac repressor; lacI; The lac repressor binds to the lac operator to inhibit transcription in E. coli. This inhibition can be relieved by adding lactose or isopropyl-β-D-thiogalactopyranoside (IPTG).
