[The description below was written by a language model from this plasmid's Addgene catalogue record and pLannotate feature annotations shown in this document.]
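Description:
pBluescriptKS(-)-FRB is a small bacterial cloning phagemid (about 3.3 kb) built on the Stratagene pBluescript KS(-) backbone. It is propagated in E. coli through a high-copy ColE1/pUC-type origin and selected with ampicillin via the β-lactamase (AmpR) gene and its own promoter. The f1 bacteriophage origin gives the vector its phagemid character, allowing single-stranded DNA to be rescued when helper phage is supplied. The remaining backbone features are the standard pBluescript lac region (CAP binding site, lac promoter and operator, a lacZα fragment and a residual lacI fragment).

The insert is the FKBP-rapamycin binding (FRB) domain of human MTOR (FRAP), comprising only that domain rather than the full kinase, with an HA epitope tag fused at its C-terminus according to the catalogue entry. The HA tag is not annotated separately in the feature table. The roughly 380 bp fragment sits between BamHI and NotI sites, both retained, so it splits the multiple cloning site into two annotated fragments and interrupts lacZα. It is flanked by the T3 and T7 phage promoters, with the coding sequence oriented in the same direction as the lac and T3 promoters. No eukaryotic promoter, terminator or selection marker is present, so the plasmid is not an expression vector for yeast or mammalian cells.

The record describes it simply as a carrier of HA-tagged FRB, which suits use as a source or template from which the cassette can be excised or amplified and fused to other proteins. FRB dimerises with FKBP in the presence of rapamycin, the basis of chemically induced dimerisation and anchor-away-type approaches, although the record does not state the specific downstream application.
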