Addgene plasmid #104475: pBluescriptKS(-)-FRB
Purpose: Plasmid carrying FRB with C-terminal HA tag.
Depositing lab: Benjamin Glick. Depositing organization: University of Chicago. Publication: COPI selectively drives maturation of the early Golgi. Papanikou E, Day KJ, Austin J, Glick BS. Elife. 2015 Dec 28;4. pii: e13232. doi: 10.7554/eLife.13232. PubMed 26709839.
Backbone
  Vector backbone: pBlueScript KS (-)
  Backbone manufacturer: Stratagene
  Backbone size w/o insert (bp): 2958
  Total vector size (bp): 3317
  Vector type: phagemid
Growth in bacteria
  Bacterial resistance: Ampicillin, 100 μg/mL
  Growth temperature: 37°C
  Growth strain: DH5alpha
  Copy number: Unknown
Gene/Insert
  Gene/Insert name: FRB (alt name: FKBP-rapamycin binding domain)
  Species: H. sapiens (human)
  Insert size (bp): 378
  Mutation: includes only the FRB domain
  Entrez Gene: MTOR (a.k.a. FRAP, FRAP1, FRAP2, RAFT1, RAPT1, SKS)
  Tag / fusion protein: HA tag (C terminal on insert)
  Cloning method: Restriction Enzyme; 5′ cloning site BamHI (not destroyed); 3′ cloning site NotI (not destroyed)
  Sequencing primers: 5′ M13 REVERSE; 3′ M13 FORWARD
Resource information
  A portion of this plasmid was derived from a plasmid made by: The FRB gene was obtained from Ariad Pharmaceuticals (Cambridge, MA).
Terms and licenses: Academic/Nonprofit Terms; Industry Terms: Not Available to Industry
How to cite: pBluescriptKS(-)-FRB was a gift from Benjamin Glick (Addgene plasmid # 104475 ; http://n2t.net/addgene:104475 ; RRID:Addgene_104475)
